Addgene plasmid #138016: MYMH 3
Purpose: Encodes Ribosome Binding Site (RBS) variant using GFP as a reporter gene
Depositing lab: Meng How Tan. Depositing organization: Nanyang Technological University. Publication: An Expanded Synthetic Biology Toolkit for Gene Expression Control in Acetobacteraceae. Teh MY, Ooi KH, Danny Teo SX, Bin Mansoor ME, Shaun Lim WZ, Tan MH. ACS Synth Biol. 2019 Apr 19;8(4):708-723. doi: 10.1021/acssynbio.8b00168. Epub 2019 Mar 22. PubMed 30865830.
Backbone
  Vector backbone: pSEVA-331Bb
  Vector type: Bacterial Expression
Growth in bacteria
  Bacterial resistance: Chloramphenicol, 25 μg/mL
  Growth temperature: 37°C
  Growth strain: DH5alpha
  Copy number: High Copy
Gene/Insert
  Gene/Insert name: pSEVA-331Bb-1AC-GFP
  Species: Synthetic
  Mutation: CAA GAG GAG AAA
  Cloning method: Restriction Enzyme; 5′ cloning site Unknown (unknown if destroyed)
Terms and licenses: Academic/Nonprofit Terms; Industry Terms: Not Available to Industry
Depositor comments: Intermediate expression
How to cite: MYMH 3 was a gift from Meng How Tan (Addgene plasmid # 138016 ; http://n2t.net/addgene:138016 ; RRID:Addgene_138016)
