[The description below was written by a language model from this plasmid's Addgene catalogue record and pLannotate feature annotations shown in this document.]
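Description:
MYMH 3 is a 3.8 kb bacterial expression plasmid built on pSEVA-331Bb, a BioBrick-compatible member of the SEVA modular vector family. It is part of a synthetic biology toolkit for controlling gene expression in Acetobacteraceae. Replication depends on the broad-host-range pBBR1 oriV together with its cognate Rep protein, which lets the plasmid be maintained in a wide range of Gram-negative bacteria as well as in E. coli cloning strains such as DH5alpha. An incP oriT allows conjugative mobilisation into recipient hosts when transfer functions are supplied in trans. Selection is by chloramphenicol, through the cat gene driven by its own promoter. A lambda t0 terminator and an rrnB T1 terminator flank the cargo region and insulate it from backbone transcription.

The payload sits between a BioBrick prefix and suffix and serves as a test cassette for a synthetic ribosome binding site variant, designated 1AC in the insert name, placed upstream of a fluorescent reporter. The catalogue calls the reporter GFP. The automated annotation instead labels the roughly 714 bp coding sequence as a different fluorescent protein, which probably reflects database matching rather than a distinct reporter. Two lac operator sequences lie just upstream of the reporter, suggesting a lac-regulated promoter region, but the promoter itself is neither annotated nor named in the record. Tandem rrnB T1 and T7Te terminators end the transcript. The depositor notes that this RBS variant gives intermediate expression, so the plasmid is one point in a graded series used to tune or benchmark translation strength by fluorescence output.
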