Features (pLannotate 1.2.2; 14 found; start..end, strand, type, name):
      4..98      +  terminator     lambda t0 terminator: transcription terminator from phage lambda
    146..248     +  promoter       cat promoter: promoter of the E. coli cat gene encoding chloramphenicol acetyltransferase
    249..905     +  CDS            cat: CAT_ECOLX - Experimental evidence at protein level: Swiss-Prot protein existence level 1. This enzyme is an effector of chloramphenicol resistance in bacteria. From Escherichia coli. This protein is used as a marker in many commonly used cloning vectors, such as pACYC184.
   1057..1165    +  oriT           oriT: incP origin of transfer
   1176..1838    -  CDS            pBBR1 Rep: replication protein for the broad-host-range plasmid pBBR1 from Bordetella bronchiseptica
   1839..2610    -  rep_origin     pBBR1 oriV: replication origin of the broad-host-range plasmid pBBR1 from Bordetella bronchiseptica; requires the pBBR1 Rep protein for replication
   2725..2811    -  terminator     rrnB T1 terminator: Escherichia coli rrnB; transcription terminator T1 from the E. coli rrnB gene
   2850..2871    +  misc_feature   BioBrick prefix: BioBrick prefix for parts that do not start with "ATG"
   2874..2890    +  protein_bind   lac operator: The lac repressor binds to the lac operator to inhibit transcription in E. coli. This inhibition can be relieved by adding lactose or isopropyl-β-D-thiogalactopyranoside (IPTG). lac repressor encoded by lacI
   2897..2913    +  protein_bind   lac operator: The lac repressor binds to the lac operator to inhibit transcription in E. coli. This inhibition can be relieved by adding lactose or isopropyl-β-D-thiogalactopyranoside (IPTG). lac repressor encoded by lacI
   2953..3666    +  CDS            hfriFP: hfriFP is a fluorescent protein published in 2013, derived from Herbaspirillum frisingense.
   3689..3760    +  terminator     rrnB T1 terminator: transcription terminator T1 from the E. coli rrnB gene
   3776..3803    +  terminator     T7Te terminator: phage T7 early transcription terminator
   3810..3830    +  misc_feature   BioBrick suffix: universal suffix for all parts
>Addgene plasmid #138016 | MYMH 3 | addgene full sequence | sequence record 274752 | Addgene NGS Result
TTGGACTCCTGTTGATAGATCCAGTAATGACCTCAGAACTCCATCTGGATTTGTTCAGAACGCTCGGTTG
CCGCCGGGCGTTTTTTATTGGTGAGAATCCAGGGGTCCCCAATAATTACGATTTAAATTGGCGAAAATGA
GACGTTGATCGGCACGTAAGAGGTTCCAACTTTCACCATAATGAAATAAGATCACTACCGGGCGTATTTT
TTGAGTTATCGAGATTTTCAGGAGCTAAGGAAGCTAAAATGGAGAAAAAAATCACTGGATATACCACCGT
TGATATATCCCAATGGCATCGTAAAGAACATTTTGAGGCATTTCAGTCAGTTGCTCAATGTACCTATAAC
CAGACCGTTCAGCTGGATATTACGGCCTTTTTAAAGACCGTAAAGAAAAATAAGCACAAGTTTTATCCGG
CCTTTATTCACATTCTTGCCCGCCTGATGAATGCTCATCCGGAATTTCGTATGGCAATGAAAGACGGTGA
GCTGGTGATATGGGATAGTGTTCACCCTTGTTACACCGTTTTCCATGAGCAAACTGAAACGTTTTCATCG
CTCTGGAGTGAATACCACGACGATTTCCGGCAGTTTCTACACATATATTCGCAAGATGTGGCGTGTTACG
GTGAAAACCTGGCCTATTTCCCTAAAGGGTTTATTGAGAATATGTTTTTCGTCTCAGCCAATCCCTGGGT
GAGTTTCACCAGTTTTGATTTAAACGTGGCCAATATGGACAACTTCTTCGCCCCCGTTTTCACCATGGGC
AAATATTATACGCAAGGCGACAAGGTGCTGATGCCGCTGGCGATTCAGGTTCATCATGCCGTTTGTGATG
GCTTCCATGTCGGCAGAATGCTTAATGAATTACAACAGTACTGCGATGAGTGGCAGGGCGGGGCGTAATT
TGACTTTTGTCCTTTTCCGCTGCATAACCCTGCTTCGGGGTCATTATAGCGATTTTTTCGGTATATCCAT
CCTTTTTCGCACGATATACAGGATTTTGCCAAAGGGTTCGTGTAGACTTTCCTTGGTGTATCCAACGGCG
TCAGCCGGGCAGGATAGGTGAAGTAGGCCCACCCGCGAGCGGGTGTTCCTTCTTCACTGTCCCTTATTCG
CACCTGGCGGTGCTCAACGGGAATCCTGCTCTGCGAGGCTGGCCGTAGGCCGGCCCTACCGGCGCGGCAG
CGTTACCCGTGTCGGCGGCTCCAACGGCTCGCCATCGTCCAGAAAACACGGCTCATCGGGCATCGGCAGG
CGCTGCTGCCCGCGCCGTTCCCATTCCTCCGTTTCGGTCAAGGCTGGCAGGTCTGGTTCCATGCCCGGAA
TGCCGGGCTGGCTGGGCGGCTCCTCGCCGGGGCCGGTCGGTAGTTGCTGCTCGCCCGGATACAGGGTCGG
GATGCGGCGCAGGTCGCCATGCCCCAACAGCGATTCGTCCTGGTCGTCGTGATCAACCACCACGGCGGCA
CTGAACACCGACAGGCGCAACTGGTCGCGGGGCTGGCCCCACGCCACGCGGTCATTGACCACGTAGGCCG
ACACGGTGCCGGGGCCGTTGAGCTTCACGACGGAGATCCAGCGCTCGGCCACCAAGTCCTTGACTGCGTA
TTGGACCGTCCGCAAAGAACGTCCGATGAGCTTGGAAAGTGTCTTCTGGCTGACCACCACGGCGTTCTGG
TGGCCCATCTGCGCCACGAGGTGATGCAGCAGCATTGCCGCCGTGGGTTTCCTCGCAATAAGCCCGGCCC
ACGCCTCATGCGCTTTGCGTTCCGTTTGCACCCAGTGACCGGGCTTGTTCTTGGCTTGAATGCCGATTTC
TCTGGACTGCGTGGCCATGCTTATCTCCATGCGGTAGGGGTGCCGCACGGTTGCGGCACCATGCGCAATC
AGCTGCAACTTTTCGGCAGCGCGACAACAATTATGCGTTGCGTAAAAGTGGCAGTCAATTACAGATTTTC
TTTAACCTACGCAATGAGCTATTGCGGGGGGTGCCGCAATGAGCTGTTGCGTACCCCCCTTTTTTAAGTT
GTTGATTTTTAAGTCTTTCGCATTTCGCCCTATATCTAGTTCTTTGGTGCCCAAAGAAGGGCACCCCTGC
GGGGTTCCCCCACGCCTTCGGCGCGGCTCCCCCTCCGGCAAAAAGTGGCCCCTCCGGGGCTTGTTGATCG
ACTGCGCGGCCTTCGGCCTTGCCCAAGGTGGCGCTGCCCCCTTGGAACCCCCGCACTCGCCGCCGTGAGG
CTCGGGGGGCAGGCGGGCGGGCTTCGCCCTTCGACTGCCCCCACTCGCATAGGCTTGGGTCGTTCCAGGC
GCGTCAAGGCCAAGCCGCTGCGCGGTCGCTGCGCGAGCCTTGACCCGCCTTCCACTTGGTGTCCAACCGG
CAAGCGAAGCGCGCAGGCCGCAGGCCGGAGGCTTTTCCCCAGAGAAAATTAAAAAAATTGATGGGGCAAG
GCCGCAGGCCGCGCAGTTGGAGCCGGTGGGTATGTGGTCGAAGGCTGGGTAGCCGGTGGGCAATCCCTGT
GGTCAAGCTCGTGGGCAGGCGCAGCCTGTCCATCAGCTTGTCCAGCAGGGTTGTCCACGGGCCGAGCGAA
GCGAGCCAGCCGGTGGCCGCTCGCGGCCATCGTCCACATATCCACGGGCTGGCAAGGGAGCGCAGCGACC
GCGCAGGGCGAAGCCCGGAGAGCAAGCCCGTAGGGGGGGCGCGCCCAGCTGTCTAGGGCGGCGGATTTGT
CCTACTCAGGAGAGCGTTCACCGACAAACAACAGATAAAACGAAAGGCCCAGTCTTTCGACTGAGCCTTT
CGTTTTATTTGATGCCTTTAATTAAAGCGGATAACAATTTCACACAGGAGAATTCGCGGCCGCTTCTAGA
GAATTGTGAGCGGATAACAATTGACATTGTGAGCGGATAACAAGATACTGAGCACATACTAGAGCAAGAG
GAGAAATACTAGATGCGTAAAGGAGAAGAACTTTTCACTGGAGTTGTCCCAATTCTTGTTGAATTAGATG
GTGATGTTAATGGGCACAAATTTTCTGTCAGTGGAGAGGGTGAAGGTGATGCAACATACGGAAAACTTAC
CCTTAAATTTATTTGCACTACTGGAAAACTACCTGTTCCATGGCCAACACTTGTCACTACTTTCGGTTAT
GGTGTTCAATGCTTTGCGAGATACCCAGATCATATGAAACAGCATGACTTTTTCAAGAGTGCCATGCCCG
AAGGTTATGTACAGGAAAGAACTATATTTTTCAAAGATGACGGGAACTACAAGACACGTGCTGAAGTCAA
GTTTGAAGGTGATACCCTTGTTAATAGAATCGAGTTAAAAGGTATTGATTTTAAAGAAGATGGAAACATT
CTTGGACACAAATTGGAATACAACTATAACTCACACAATGTATACATCATGGCAGACAAACAAAAGAATG
GAATCAAAGTTAACTTCAAAATTAGACACAACATTGAAGATGGAAGCGTTCAACTAGCAGACCATTATCA
ACAAAATACTCCAATTGGCGATGGCCCTGTCCTTTTACCAGACAACCATTACCTGTCCACACAATCTGCC
CTTTCGAAAGATCCCAACGAAAAGAGAGACCACATGGTCCTTCTTGAGTTTGTAACAGCTGCTGGGATTA
CACATGGCATGGATGAACTATACAAATAATAATACTAGAGCCAGGCATCAAATAAAACGAAAGGCTCAGT
CGAAAGACTGGGCCTTTCGTTTTATCTGTTGTTTGTCGGTGAACGCTCTCTACTAGAGTCACACTGGCTC
ACCTTCGGGTGGGCCTTTCTGCGTTTATATACTAGTAGCGGCCGCTGCAGC
